>Addgene plasmid #12943 | DCT.VV.Orf255 | addgene partial sequence | sequence record 19327 | T7 5'-TAATACGACTCACTATAGGG-3'
GAGCTCGGATCCGTACCCTTCCCGAATTCCAGCTGACCACCATGGCGGCAAGCATACAGACGACGGTGAA
TACACTCAGCGAACGTATCTCGTCTAAATTAGAACAAGAAGCGAATGCTAGTGCTCAAACAAAATGTGAT
ATAGAAATCGGAAATTTTTATATCCGACAAAACCATGGATGTAACCTCACTGTTAAAAATATGTGCTCTG
CGGACGCGGATGCTCAGTTGGATGCTGTGTTATCAGCCGCTACAGAAACATATAGTGGATTAACACCGGA
ACAAAAAGCATACGTGCCAGCTATGTTTACTGCTGCGTTAAACATTCAGACGAGTGTAAACACTGTTGTT
AGAGATTTTGAAAATTATGTGAAACAGACTTGTAATTCTAGCGCGGTCGTCGATAACAAATTAAAGATAC
AAAACGTAATCATAGATGAATGTTACGGAGCCCCAGGATCTCCAACAAATTTGGAATTTATTAATACAGG
ATCTAGCAAAGGAAATTGTGCCATTAAGGCGTTGATGCAATTGACGACTAAGGCCACTACTCAAATAGCA
CCTAAACAAGTTGCTGGTACAGGAGTTCAGTTTTATATGATTGTTATCGGTGTTATAATATTGGCAGCGT
TGTTTATGTACTATGCCAAGCGTATGTTGTTCACATCCACCAATGATAAAATCAAACTTATTTTAGCCAA
TAAGGAAAACGTCCATTGGACTACTTACATGGACACATTCTTTAGAACTTCTCCGATGGTTATTGCTACC
ACGGA
