[The description below was written by a language model from this plasmid's Addgene catalogue record.]
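Description:
DCT.VV.Orf255 is a mammalian expression plasmid built on the commercial pcDNA 3.1D V5-His-TOPO backbone (about 5.5 kb without insert) and carrying a single open reading frame from vaccinia virus. The 753 bp insert, designated VV.Orf255 within its library, is also annotated as an IMV (intracellular mature virion) membrane component and corresponds to VV_WR_088 in the WR strain numbering. The record lists BamHI sites at both ends of the insert, both retained. The plasmid is maintained at high copy in E. coli under ampicillin selection, and a neomycin resistance marker allows G418 selection in mammalian cells. The record does not list the promoter or other regulatory features. Vectors of this family normally drive the insert from the CMV immediate-early promoter, with a T7 promoter upstream (consistent with the T7 sequencing primer listed) and optional C-terminal V5 and His tags. Whether the tags are in frame with this ORF is not stated.

The plasmid is one member of a library of individually cloned vaccinia ORFs assembled to identify poxvirus CD8+ T cell determinants, in support of the design and characterization of smallpox vaccines. In that setting, each ORF is expressed in mammalian cells so that its product can be tested for recognition by virus-specific T cells. The depositors stress that the clone was made for screening. Its sequence may differ from the current canonical GenBank entry, the insert name is meaningful only within this library, and the accompanying library spreadsheet and quality-control sequencing should be consulted to confirm the ORF's identity and any sequence changes.
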