Addgene plasmid #12943: DCT.VV.Orf255
Purpose: This plasmid was designed for screening purposes and may contain discrepancies relative to the current canonical GenBank version of the gene.
Depositing lab: Jack Bennink & Jon Yewdell. Depositing organization: National Institute of Allergy and Infectious Diseases (NIAID). Publication: Identification of poxvirus CD8+ T cell determinants to enable rational design and characterization of smallpox vaccines. Tscharke DC, Karupiah G, Zhou J, Palmore T, Irvine KR, Haeryfar SM, Williams S, Sidney J, Sette A, Bennink JR, Yewdell JW. J Exp Med. 2005 January 3; 201(1): 95–104. 10.1084/jem.20041912 PubMed 15623576.
Backbone
  Vector backbone: pcDNA 3.1D V5-His-TOPO
  Backbone manufacturer: Invitrogen
  Backbone size w/o insert (bp): 5514
  Vector type: Mammalian Expression
  Selectable markers: Neomycin (select with G418)
Growth in bacteria
  Bacterial resistance: Ampicillin, 100 μg/mL
  Growth temperature: 37°C
  Growth strain: DH5alpha
  Copy number: High Copy
Gene/Insert
  Gene/Insert name: VV.Orf255 (alt names: IMV membrane component; VV_WR_088)
  Species: Vaccinia Virus
  Insert size (bp): 753
  GenBank ID: 9791012
  Cloning method: Restriction Enzyme; 5′ cloning site BamHI (not destroyed); 3′ cloning site BamHI (not destroyed)
  Sequencing primers: 5′ Universal T7
Terms and licenses: Academic/Nonprofit Terms; Industry Terms: Not Available to Industry
Depositor comments: Please see the Vaccinia kit page ( https://www.addgene.org/vvorf/ ) for more information. The kit page contains the supplemental VVOrfData spreadsheet, which includes important information about this plasmid. The plasmid and insert names provided here relate only to this library. The name of the ORF (if present) in VACV strain Copenhagen and the name of the ORF (if annotated) in VACV strain WR sequence can be found in VVOrfData spreadsheet. Please note that the amino acid sequence given for each ORF in the spreadsheet may contain some errors. Additionally, changes from the expected sequence may be present in these plasmids. Please see Addgene's quality control sequence and sequencing notes in the VVOrfData spreadsheet before ordering this plasmid.
How to cite: DCT.VV.Orf255 was a gift from Jack Bennink & Jon Yewdell (Addgene plasmid # 12943 ; http://n2t.net/addgene:12943 ; RRID:Addgene_12943)
